>Addgene plasmid #152680 | pGBW-m4133622 | depositor full sequence | sequence record 295692 | Full Sequence
CACCATGAATGAGCTTAGTCCTGTTGCACTACGACAGATGTCTTGTGCTGCCGGTACTACACAAACTGCT
TGCACTGATGACAATGCGTTAGCTTACTACAACACAACAAAGGGAGGTAGGTTTGTACTTGCACTGTTAT
CCGATTTACAGGATTTGAAATGGGCTAGATTCCCTAAGAGTGATGGAACTGGTACTATCTATACAGAACT
GGAACCACCTTGTAGGTTTGTTACAGACACACCTAAAGGTCCTAAAGTGAAGTATTTATACTTTATTAAA
GGATTAAACAACCTAAATAGAGGTATGGTACTTGGTAGTTTAGCTGCCACAGTACGTCTAGAAAACCTTT
ACTTTCAGTCGAAGAGGCGATGGAAAAAGAATTTTATCGCGGTGAGTGCAGCCAACAGATTCAAAAAGAT
ATCCTCGTCTGGTGCCCTCTAAGCTAGCTTGACTGACTGAGATACAGCGTACCTTCAGCTCACAGACATG
ATAAGATACATTGATGAGTTTGGACAAACCACAACTAGAATGCAGTGAAAAAAATGCTTTATTTGTGAAA
TTTGTGATGCTATTGCTTTATTTGTAACCATTATAAGCTGCAATAAACAAGTTAACAACAACAATTGCAT
TCATTTTATGTTTCAGGTTCAGGGGGAGGTGTGGGAGGTTTTTTAAAGCAAGTAAAACCTCTACAAATGT
GGTATTGGCCCATCTCTATCGGTATCGTAGCATAACCCCTTGGGGCCTCTAAACGGGTCTTGAGGGGTTT
TTTGTGCCCCTCGGGCCGGATTGCTATCTACCGGCATTGGCGCAGAAAAAAATGCCTGATGCGACGCTGC
GCGTCTTATACTCCCACATATGCCAGATTCAGCAACGGATACGGCTTCCCCAACTTGCCCACTTCCATAC
GTGTCCTCCTTACCAGAAATTTATCCTTAAGGTCGTCAGCTATCCTGCAGGCGATCTCTCGATTTCGATC
AAGACATTCCTTTAATGGTCTTTTCTGGACACCACTAGGGGTCAGAAGTAGTTCATCAAACTTTCTTCCC
TCCCTAATCTCATTGGTTACCTTGGGCTATCGAAACTTAATTAACCAGTCAAGTCAGCTACTTGGCGAGA
TCGACTTGTCTGGGTTTCGACTACGCTCAGAATTGCGTCAGTCAAGTTCGATCTGGTCCTTGCTATTGCA
CCCGTTCTCCGATTACGAGTTTCATTTAAATCATGTGAGCAAAAGGCCAGCAAAAGGCCAGGAACCGTAA
AAAGGCCGCGTTGCTGGCGTTTTTCCATAGGCTCCGCCCCCCTGACGAGCATCACAAAAATCGACGCTCA
AGTCAGAGGTGGCGAAACCCGACAGGACTATAAAGATACCAGGCGTTTCCCCCTGGAAGCTCCCTCGTGC
GCTCTCCTGTTCCGACCCTGCCGCTTACCGGATACCTGTCCGCCTTTCTCCCTTCGGGAAGCGTGGCGCT
TTCTCATAGCTCACGCTGTAGGTATCTCAGTTCGGTGTAGGTCGTTCGCTCCAAGCTGGGCTGTGTGCAC
GAACCCCCCGTTCAGCCCGACCGCTGCGCCTTATCCGGTAACTATCGTCTTGAGTCCAACCCGGTAAGAC
ACGACTTATCGCCACTGGCAGCAGCCACTGGTAACAGGATTAGCAGAGCGAGGTATGTAGGCGGTGCTAC
AGAGTTCTTGAAGTGGTGGCCTAACTACGGCTACACTAGAAGAACAGTATTTGGTATCTGCGCTCTGCTG
AAGCCAGTTACCTTCGGAAAAAGAGTTGGTAGCTCTTGATCCGGCAAACAAACCACCGCTGGTAGCGGTG
GTTTTTTTGTTTGCAAGCAGCAGATTACGCGCAGAAAAAAAGGATCTCAAGAAGATCCTTTGATCTTTTC
TACGGGGTCTGACGCTCAGTGGAACGAAAACTCACGTTAAGGGATTTTGGTCATGAGATTATCAAAAAGG
ATCTTCACCTAGATCCTTTTAAATTAAAAATGAAGTTTTAAATCAATCTAAAGTATATATGAGTAAACTT
GGTCTGACAGTTACCAATGCTTAATCAGTGAGGCACCTATCTCAGCGATCTGTCTATTTCGTTCATCCAT
AGTTGCATTTAAATTTCCGAACTCTCCAAGGCCCTCGTCGGAAAATCTTCAAACCTTTCGTCCGATCCAT
CTTGCAGGCTACCTCTCGAACGAACTATCGCAAGTCTCTTGGCCGGCCTTGCGCCTTGGCTATTGCTTGG
CAGCGCCTATCGCCAGGTATTACTCCAATCCCGAATATCCGAGATCGGGATCACCCGAGAGAAGTTCAAC
CTACATCCTCAATCCCGATCTATCCGAGATCCGAGGAATATCGAAATCGGGGCGCGCCTGGCCTCCGCGC
CGGGTTTTGGCGCCTCCCGCGGGCGCCCCCCTCGTCACGGCGAGCGCTGCCACGTCAGACGAAGGGCGCA
GGAGCGTCCTGATCCTTCCGCCCGGACGCTCAGGACAGCGGCCCGCTGCTCATAAGACTCGGCCTTAGAA
CCCCAGTATCAGCAGAAGGACATTTTAGGACGGGACTTGGGTGACTCTAGGGCACTGGTTTTCTTTCCAG
AGAGCGGAACAGGCGAGGAAAAGTAGTCCCTTCTCGGCGATTCTGCGGAGGGATCTCCGTGGGGCGGTGA
ACGCCGATGATTATATAAGGACGCGCCGGGTGTGGCACAGCTAGTTCCGTCGCAGCCGGGATTTGGGTCG
CGGTTCTTGTTTGTGGATCGCTGTGATCGTCACTTGGTGAGTAGCGGGCTGCTGGGCTGGCCGGGGCTTT
CGTGGCCGCCGGGCCGCTCGGTGGGACGGAAGCGTGTGGAGAGACCGCCAAGGGCTGTAGTCTGGGTCCG
CGAGCAAGGTTGCCCTGAACTGGGGGTTGGGGGGAGCGCAGCAAAATGGCGGCTGTTCCCGAGTCTTGAA
TGGAAGACGCTTGTGAGGCGGGCTGTGAGGTCGTTGAAACAAGGTGGGGGGCATGGTGGGCGGCAAGAAC
CCAAGGTCTTGAGCCCTTCGCTAATGCGGGAAAGCTCTTATTCGGGTGAGATGGGCTGGGCACCATCTGG
GGACCCTGACGTGAAGTTTGTCACTGACTGGAGAACTCGGTTTGTCGTCTGTTGCGGGGGCGGCAGTTAT
GGCGGTGCCGTTGGGCAGTGCACCCGTACCTTTGGGAGCGCGCGCCCTCGTCGTGTCGTGACGTCACCCG
TTCTGTTGGCTTATAATGCAGGGTGGGGCCACCTGCCGGTAGGTGTGCGGTAGGCTTTTCTCCGTCGCAG
GACGCAGGGTTCGGGCCTAGGGTAGGCTCTCCTGAATCGACAGGCGCCGGACCTCTGGTGAGGGGAGGGA
TAAGTGAGGCGTCAGTTTCTTTGGTCGGTTTTATGTACCTATCTTCTTAAGTAGCTGAAGCTCCGGTTTT
GAACTATGCGCTCGGGGTTGGCGAGTGTGTTTTGTGAAGTTTTTTAGGCACCTTTTGAAATGTAATCATT
TGGGTCAATATGTAATTTTCAGTGTTAGACTTGTAAATTGTCCGCTAAATTCTGGCCGTTTTTGGCTTTT
TTGTTAGACAACATGACCGAGTACAAGCCCACGGTGCGCCTCGCCACCCGCGACGACGTCCCCAGGGCCG
TACGCACCCTCGCCGCCGCGTTCGCCGACTACCCCGCCACGCGCCACACCGTCGATCCGGACCGCCACAT
CGAGCGGGTCACCGAGCTGCAAGAACTCTTCCTCACGCGCGTCGGGCTCGACATCGGCAAGGTGTGGGTC
GCGGACGACGGCGCCGCGGTGGCGGTCTGGACCACGCCGGAGAGCGTCGAAGCGGGGGCGGTGTTCGCCG
AGATCGGCCCGCGCATGGCCGAGTTGAGCGGTTCCCGGCTGGCCGCGCAGCAACAGATGGAGGGCCTCCT
GGCGCCGCACCGGCCCAAGGAGCCCGCGTGGTTCCTGGCCACCGTCGGCGTCTCGCCCGACCACCAGGGC
AAGGGTCTGGGCAGCGCCGTCGTGCTCCCCGGAGTGGAGGCCGCCGAGCGCGCCGGGGTGCCCGCCTTCC
TGGAGACCTCCGCGCCCCGCAACCTCCCCTTCTACGAGCGGCTCGGCTTCACCGTCACCGCCGACGTCGA
GGTGCCCGAAGGACCGCGCACCTGGTGCATGACCCGCAAGCCCGGTGCCTAGGCTAGTATGTAAGCCTAG
TCTTAGATAATAAAATCGCTATCCATCGAAGATGGATGTGTGTTGGTTTTTTGTGTGTGTAACGCTAGGC
GCGCCTGGTGTACCGAGAACGATCCTCTCAGTGCGAGTCTCGACGATCCATATCGTTGCTTGGCAGTCAG
CCAGTCGGAATCCAGCTTGGGACCCAGGAAGTCCAATCGTCAGATATTGTACTCAAGCCTGGTCACGGCA
GCGTACCGATCTGTTTAAACCTAGATATTGATAGTCTGATCGGTCAACGTATAATCGAGTCCTAGCTTTT
GCAAACATCTATCAAGAGACAGGATCAGCAGGAGGCTTTCGCATGAGTATTCAACATTTCCGTGTCGCCC
TTATTCCCTTTTTTGCGGCATTTTGCCTTCCTGTTTTTGCTCACCCAGAAACGCTGGTGAAAGTAAAAGA
TGCTGAAGATCAGTTGGGTGCGCGAGTGGGTTACATCGAACTGGATCTCAACAGCGGTAAGATCCTTGAG
AGTTTTCGCCCCGAAGAACGCTTTCCAATGATGAGCACTTTTAAAGTTCTGCTATGTGGCGCGGTATTAT
CCCGTATTGACGCCGGGCAAGAGCAACTCGGTCGCCGCATACACTATTCTCAGAATGACTTGGTTGAGTA
TTCACCAGTCACAGAAAAGCATCTTACGGATGGCATGACAGTAAGAGAATTATGCAGTGCTGCCATAACC
ATGAGTGATAACACTGCGGCCAACTTACTTCTGACAACGATTGGAGGACCGAAGGAGCTAACCGCTTTTT
TGCACAACATGGGGGATCATGTAACTCGCCTTGATCGTTGGGAACCGGAGCTGAATGAAGCCATACCAAA
CGACGAGCGTGACACCACGATGCCTGTAGCAATGGCAACAACCTTGCGTAAACTATTAACTGGCGAACTA
CTTACTCTAGCTTCCCGGCAACAGTTGATAGACTGGATGGAGGCGGATAAAGTTGCAGGACCACTTCTGC
GCTCGGCCCTTCCGGCTGGCTGGTTTATTGCTGATAAATCTGGAGCCGGTGAGCGTGGGTCTCGCGGTAT
CATTGCAGCACTGGGGCCAGATGGTAAGCCCTCCCGTATCGTAGTTATCTACACGACGGGGAGTCAGGCA
ACTATGGATGAACGAAATAGACAGATCGCTGAGATAGGTGCCTCACTGATTAAGCATTGGTAACCGATTC
TAGGTGCATTGGCGCAGAAAAAAATGCCTGATGCGACGCTGCGCGTCTTATACTCCCACATATGCCAGAT
TCAGCAACGGATACGGCTTCCCCAACTTGCCCACTTCCATACGTGTCCTCCTTACCAGAAATTTATCCTT
AAGATCGTTTAAACTCGACTCTGGCTCTATCGAATCTCCGTCGTTTCGAGCTTACGCGAACAGCCGTGGC
GCTCATTTGCTCGTCGGGCATCGAATCTCGTCAGCTATCGTCAGCTTACCTTTTTGGCAGCGATCGCGGC
TCCCGACATCTTGGACCATTAGCTCCACAGGTATCTTCTTCCCTCTAGTGGTCATAACAGCAGCTTCAGC
TACCTCTCAATTCAAAAAACCCCTCAAGACCCGTTTAGAGGCCCCAAGGGGTTATGCTATCAATCGTTGC
GTTACACACACAAAAAACCAACACACATCCATCTTCGATGGATAGCGATTTTATTATCTAACTGCTGATC
GAGTGTAGCCAGATCTAGTAATCAATTACGGGGTCATTAGTTCATAGCCCATATATGGAGTTCCGCGTTA
CATAACTTACGGTAAATGGCCCGCCTGGCTGACCGCCCAACGACCCCCGCCCATTGACGTCAATAATGAC
GTATGTTCCCATAGTAACGCCAATAGGGACTTTCCATTGACGTCAATGGGTGGAGTATTTACGGTAAACT
GCCCACTTGGCAGTACATCAAGTGTATCATATGCCAAGTACGCCCCCTATTGACGTCAATGACGGTAAAT
GGCCCGCCTGGCATTATGCCCAGTACATGACCTTATGGGACTTTCCTACTTGGCAGTACATCTACGTATT
AGTCATCGCTATTACCATGCTGATGCGGTTTTGGCAGTACATCAATGGGCGTGGATAGCGGTTTGACTCA
CGGGGATTTCCAAGTCTCCACCCCATTGACGTCAATGGGAGTTTGTTTTGGCACCAAAATCAACGGGACT
TTCCAAAATGTCGTAACAACTCCGCCCCATTGACGCAAATGGGCGGTAGGCGTGTACGGTGGGAGGTCTA
TATAAGCAGAGCTGGTTTAGTGAACCGTCAGATCAGATCTTTGTCGATCCTACCATCCACTCGACACACC
CGCCAGCGGCCGC
Features (pLannotate 1.2.2; 19 found; start..end, strand, type, name):
    368..384     +  CDS            CBP (fragment): calmodulin-binding peptide derived from skeletal muscle myosin light chain kinase; binds calmodulin with nanomolar affinity in the presence of calcium
    492..613     -  polyA_signal   SV40 poly(A) signal: SV40 polyadenylation signal
    636..705     -  CDS            large T antigen (fragment): large T antigen from SV40 (simian virus 40)
    728..774     +  terminator     T7 terminator: transcription terminator for bacteriophage T7 RNA polymerase
    804..940     +  terminator     rrnG terminator: transcription terminator from the E. coli ribosomal RNA rrnG operon (Albrechtsen et al., 1991)
    985..1056    +  misc_feature   3' β-globin insulator: insulator downstream of the human β-globin locus (Farrell et al., 2002)
   1282..1870    -  rep_origin     ori: high-copy-number ColE1/pMB1/pBR322/pUC origin of replication
   2042..2106    -  CDS            bla(M) (fragment): β-lactamase lacking the signal sequence; bla(M); allows cytosolic expression of β-lactamase
   2370..3579    +  promoter       UbC promoter: human ubiquitin C promoter
   3583..4180    +  CDS            PuroR (fragment): puromycin N-acetyltransferase; pac from Streptomyces; confers resistance to puromycin
   4209..4257    +  polyA_signal   poly(A) signal: synthetic polyadenylation signal
   4523..5383    +  CDS            AmpR: β-lactamase; bla; confers resistance to ampicillin, carbenicillin, and related antibiotics
   5396..5532    +  terminator     rrnG terminator: transcription terminator from the E. coli ribosomal RNA rrnG operon (Albrechtsen et al., 1991)
   5677..5748    +  misc_feature   5' β-globin insulator: insulator upstream of the human β-globin locus (Farrell et al., 2002)
   5753..5799    -  terminator     T7 terminator: transcription terminator for bacteriophage T7 RNA polymerase
   5817..5865    -  polyA_signal   poly(A) signal: synthetic polyadenylation signal
   5946..6249    +  enhancer       CMV enhancer: human cytomegalovirus immediate early enhancer
   6322..6339    -  promoter       CMV promoter (fragment): human cytomegalovirus (CMV) immediate early promoter
   6402..6453    +  promoter       CMVd2 promoter: truncated human cytomegalovirus (CMV) immediate early promoter that yields moderately reduced expression relative to the full-length promoter
