[The description below was written by a language model from this plasmid's Addgene catalogue record and pLannotate feature annotations shown in this document.]
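Description:
pGBW-m4133622 is a mammalian expression plasmid built on the pTwist_CMV_Puro_6 backbone for producing SARS-CoV-2 nsp9, one of the mature non-structural proteins cleaved from the ORF1ab polyprotein. The insert is recorded as wild type, about 332 bp. It is propagated in E. coli as a high-copy plasmid through a ColE1/pUC-type origin, with ampicillin selection provided by a full-length β-lactamase gene. A short additional bla fragment near the origin appears to be a backbone remnant.

Expression of nsp9 is driven by the CMV immediate early enhancer and promoter. The automated annotation detects the enhancer plus promoter segments, including one matched to a truncated CMV variant. The circular sequence is numbered so that the coding region spans the origin of the map, and the nsp9 open reading frame itself is not annotated in the feature table. According to the catalogue entry, the protein carries a backbone-encoded C-terminal calmodulin-binding peptide preceded by a TEV protease cleavage site. This arrangement allows calcium-dependent capture on calmodulin resin and subsequent removal of the tag. Only a fragment of the CBP sequence is picked up by the annotation, and the TEV site is not annotated. An SV40 polyadenylation signal lies downstream of the tag.

A separate cassette pairs the human ubiquitin C promoter with puromycin N-acetyltransferase and a synthetic poly(A) signal, permitting selection of transfected mammalian cells. β-globin insulator elements and bacterial T7 and rrnG terminators flank the units, presumably to limit transcriptional read-through. The record supports use for expressing tagged nsp9 in mammalian cells, which would suit affinity purification or interaction studies.
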