Addgene plasmid #152680: pGBW-m4133622
Purpose: Mammalian expression plasmid for SARS-CoV-2 nsp9
Depositing lab: Ginkgo Bioworks & Benjie Chen. Depositing organization: Ginkgo Bioworks.
Backbone
  Vector backbone: pTwist_CMV_Puro_6
  Backbone size w/o insert (bp): 6080
  Vector type: Mammalian Expression
  Selectable markers: Puromycin
Growth in bacteria
  Bacterial resistance: Ampicillin, 100 μg/mL
  Growth temperature: 37°C
  Growth strain: DH5alpha
  Copy number: High Copy
Gene/Insert
  Gene/Insert name: SARS-CoV-2 nsp9
  Species: Severe acute respiratory syndrome coronavirus 2
  Insert size (bp): 332
  Mutation: wt
  Entrez Gene: ORF1ab (a.k.a. GU280_gp01)
  Promoter: CMV
  Tag / fusion protein: Cleavable TEV;CBP (C terminal on backbone)
  Cloning method: Unknown
Resource information
  A portion of this plasmid was derived from a plasmid made by: GinkgoBioworks
Depositor comments: NCBI reference sequence: YP_009725305.1
How to cite: pGBW-m4133622 was a gift from Ginkgo Bioworks & Benjie Chen (Addgene plasmid # 152680 ; http://n2t.net/addgene:152680 ; RRID:Addgene_152680)
